Addgene plasmid #189764: pDx_mScarlet3-SYFP2
Purpose: Dual expression vector for bacteria and mammalian cells producing mScarlet3-SYFP2 fusion protein for FRET analysis
Depositing lab: Dorus Gadella. Depositing organization: University of Amsterdam. Publication: mScarlet3: a brilliant and fast-maturing red fluorescent protein. Gadella TWJ Jr, van Weeren L, Stouthamer J, Hink MA, Wolters AHG, Giepmans BNG, Aumonier S, Dupuy J, Royant A. Nat Methods. 2023 Apr;20(4):541-545. doi: 10.1038/s41592-023-01809-y. Epub 2023 Mar 27. PubMed 36973546.
Backbone
  Vector backbone: pTriEx-3
  Vector type: Mammalian Expression, Bacterial Expression
Growth in bacteria
  Bacterial resistance: Kanamycin, 50 μg/mL
  Growth temperature: 37°C
  Growth strain: DH5alpha
  Copy number: High Copy
Gene/Insert
  Gene/Insert name: mScarlet3-SYFP2
  Species: Synthetic
  Promoter: CMV & Rha
  Tag / fusion protein: 6xHis (N terminal on insert)
  Cloning method: Restriction Enzyme; 5′ cloning site unknown (unknown if destroyed)
Terms and licenses: Academic/Nonprofit Terms; Industry Terms: Not Available to Industry
How to cite: pDx_mScarlet3-SYFP2 was a gift from Dorus Gadella (Addgene plasmid # 189764 ; http://n2t.net/addgene:189764 ; RRID:Addgene_189764)
