[The description below was written by a language model from this plasmid's Addgene catalogue record and pLannotate feature annotations shown in this document.]
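Description:
pDx_mScarlet3-SYFP2 is a dual expression plasmid built on the pTriEx-3 backbone that produces the same fusion protein in both E. coli and mammalian cells. It is maintained in bacteria at high copy through a ColE1/pUC-type origin and selected with kanamycin via an aph(3')-Ia resistance gene driven by a fragment of the bla promoter. The backbone also retains elements from its pTriEx ancestry: baculovirus lef2 and ORF603 sequences, a polyhedrin fragment and polyhedrin 3' UTR (flanking regions normally used for recombination into a baculovirus genome), a single loxP site and a T7 terminator. The record assigns none of these a role in this construct's stated use.

The payload is a synthetic tandem fusion of the red fluorescent protein mScarlet3 and the yellow fluorescent protein SYFP2, with an N-terminal 6xHis tag according to the catalogue entry and an annotated thrombin cleavage site just upstream of the red protein. The automated annotation labels the two coding regions as fragments of mScarlet-2I and mVenus. These are nearest-match calls for closely related variants and are consistent with the named insert. Two promoters are arranged in series ahead of the open reading frame. A CMV enhancer/promoter followed by a chimeric β-actin/β-globin intron drives transcription in mammalian cells, and transcripts end at a rabbit β-globin polyadenylation signal. The rhaB promoter lies immediately upstream of the coding sequence and provides rhamnose-inducible, glucose-repressible expression in bacteria. With donor and acceptor held in a fixed 1:1 fusion, the construct is intended for FRET analysis, characterising mScarlet3 as a FRET partner of SYFP2 in cells. The His tag would allow affinity purification of bacterially produced protein.
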