Features (pLannotate 1.2.2; 19 found; start..end, strand, type, name):
    162..280     +  promoter       rhaB promoter: promoter of the E. coli rhaBAD operon, conferring tight induction with L-rhamnose and repression with D-glucose in the presence of RhaR and RhaS (Giacalone et al., 2006)
    382..399     +  CDS            thrombin site: thrombin recognition and cleavage site
    424..1094    +  CDS            mScarlet-2I (fragment): mScarlet-I derivative in which the N- and C-termini have been modified to reduce cytotoxicity (Valbuena et al., 2020) preserves the original mammalian codon optimization
   1119..1836    +  CDS            mVenus (fragment): Venus YFP with monomerizing A206K mutation (Nagai et al., 2002; Kremers et al., 2006) mammalian codon-optimized
   1845..1913    +  CDS            HBB (fragment): HBB_PONPY - Experimental evidence at transcript level: Swiss-Prot protein existence level 2. Involved in oxygen transport from the lung to the various peripheral tissues. From Pongo pygmaeus (Bornean orangutan).
   1988..2043    +  polyA_signal   β-globin poly(A) signal: rabbit β-globin polyadenylation signal (Gil and Proudfoot, 1987)
   2131..2178    +  terminator     T7 terminator: transcription terminator for bacteriophage T7 RNA polymerase
   2192..2275    +  CDS            PH (fragment): PYHD_NPVAC - Also known as P29, POLH. Experimental evidence at protein level: Swiss-Prot protein existence level 1. Major component of the virus occlusion bodies which are large proteinaceous structures termed polyhedra. These structures serve as the protective package for the virus particles outside the infected host and allow natural transmission of virus between insect hosts, assisting persistence in the environment. Forms the paracrystalline lattice of polyhedra and interacts with enveloped virions as well as other accessory molecules and structures to form a mature viral occlusion body. F
   2279..2651    +  3'UTR          polyhedrin 3' UTR: 3' UTR from the Autographa californica nucleopolyhedrovirus polyhedrin gene (Suzuki et al., 2006)
   2905..2938    +  protein_bind   loxP: Cre-mediated recombination occurs in the 8-bp core sequence (GCATACAT). Cre recombinase
   3106..3693    -  rep_origin     ori: high-copy-number ColE1/pMB1/pBR322/pUC origin of replication
   3706..4521    -  CDS            KanR: aminoglycoside phosphotransferase; aph(3')-Ia; confers resistance to kanamycin in bacteria or G418 (Geneticin®) in eukaryotes
   4522..4573    -  promoter       AmpR promoter (fragment): bla
   4587..4622    +  CDS            lef2 (fragment): baculovirus late expression factor 2
   4764..4888    +  CDS            lef2: baculovirus late expression factor 2
   4926..5531    +  CDS            ORF603: baculovirus ORF603 protein
   5603..5962    +  enhancer       CMV enhancer (fragment): human cytomegalovirus immediate early enhancer
   5964..6163    +  promoter       CMV promoter: human cytomegalovirus (CMV) immediate early promoter
   6315..93      +  intron         chimeric intron (fragment) (across the origin): chimera between introns from chicken β-actin and rabbit β-globin
>Addgene plasmid #189764 | pDx_mScarlet3-SYFP2 | addgene full sequence | sequence record 375317 | Addgene NGS Result
GGACGGGGCAGGGCGGGGTTCGGCTTCTGGCGTGTGACCGGCGGCTCTAGAGCCTCTGCTAACCATGTTC
ATGCCTTCTTCTTTTTCCTACAGCTCCTGGGCAACGTGCTGGTTATTGTGCTGTCTCATCATTTTGGCAA
AGAATTGGATCGGACCGAAATCACCACAATTCAGCAAATTGTGAACATCATCACGTTCATCTTTCCCTGG
TTGCCAAAGGCCCATTTTCCTGTCAGTAACGAGAAGGTCGCGAATTCAGGCGCTTTTTAGACTGGTCGTA
GGGAGACCACAACGGTTTCCCTCTAGAAATAATTTTGTTTAACTATAAGAAGGAGATATACCATGCGGGG
TTCTCATCATCACCACCATCACAGCAGCGGCCTGGTGCCGCGCGGCAGCTCGCTAGCGCTACCGGTCGCC
ACCATGGATAGCACCGAGGCAGTGATCAAGGAGTTCATGCGGTTCAAGGTGCACATGGAGGGCTCCATGA
ACGGCCACGAGTTCGAGATCGAGGGCGAGGGCGAGGGCCGCCCCTACGAGGGCACCCAGACCGCCAAGCT
GAGGGTGACCAAGGGTGGCCCCCTGCCCTTCTCCTGGGACATCCTGTCCCCTCAGTTCATGTACGGCTCC
AGGGCCTTCACGAAGCACCCCGCCGACATCCCCGACTACTGGAAGCAGTCCTTCCCCGAGGGCTTCAAGT
GGGAGCGCGTGATGAACTTCGAGGACGGCGGCGCCGTGTCCGTGGCCCAGGACACCTCCCTGGAGGACGG
CACCCTGATCTACAAGGTGAAGCTCCGCGGCACCAACTTCCCTCCTGACGGCCCCGTAATGCAGAAGAAG
ACAATGGGCTGGGAAGCATCCACCGAGCGGTTGTACCCCGAGGACGTCGTGCTGAAGGGCGACATTAAGA
TGGCCCTGCGCCTGAAGGACGGCGGCCGCTACCTGGCGGACTTCAAGACCACCTACAGGGCCAAGAAGCC
CGTGCAGATGCCCGGCGCCTTCAACATCGACCGCAAGTTGGACATCACATCCCACAACGAGGACTACACC
GTGGTGGAACAGTACGAACGCTCCGTGGCCCGCCACTCCACCGGCGGCTCCGGTGGCTCCTTGTACAAGG
TGAGCAAGGGCGAGGAGCTGTTCACCGGGGTGGTGCCCATCCTGGTCGAGCTGGACGGCGACGTAAACGG
CCACAAGTTCAGCGTGTCCGGCGAGGGCGAGGGCGATGCCACCTACGGCAAGCTGACCCTGAAGCTGATC
TGCACCACCGGCAAGCTGCCCGTGCCCTGGCCCACCCTCGTGACCACCCTGGGCTACGGCGTGCAGTGCT
TCGCCCGCTACCCCGACCACATGAAGCAGCACGACTTCTTCAAGTCCGCCATGCCCGAAGGCTACGTCCA
GGAGCGCACCATCTTCTTCAAGGACGACGGCAACTACAAGACCCGCGCCGAGGTGAAGTTCGAGGGCGAC
ACCCTGGTGAACCGCATCGAGCTGAAGGGCATCGACTTCAAGGAGGACGGCAACATCCTGGGGCACAAGC
TGGAGTACAACTACAACAGCCACAACGTCTATATCACCGCCGACAAGCAGAAGAACGGCATCAAGGCCAA
CTTCAAGATCCGCCACAACATCGAGGACGGCGGCGTGCAGCTCGCCGACCACTACCAGCAGAACACCCCC
ATCGGCGACGGCCCCGTGCTGCTGCCCGACAACCACTACCTGAGCTACCAGTCCAAGCTGAGCAAAGACC
CCAACGAGAAGCGCGATCACATGGTCCTGCTGGAGTTCGTGACCGCCGCCGGGATCACTCTCGGCATGGA
CGAGCTCTACAAGTAAGTGATTAACCTCAGGTGCAGGCTGCCTATCAGAAGGTGGTGGCTGGTGTGGCCA
ATGCCCTGGCTCACAAATACCACTGAGATCGATCTTTTTCCCTCTGCCAAAAATTATGGGGACATCATGA
AGCCCCTTGAGCATCTGACTTCTGGCTAATAAAGGAAATTTATTTTCATTGCAATAGTGTGTTGGAATTT
TTTGTGTCTCTCACTCGGAAGGACATATGGGAGGGCAAATCATTTAAAACATCAGAATGAGTATTTGGTT
TAGAGTTTGGCAACATATGCCCATATGTAACTAGCATAACCCCTTGGGGCCTCTAAACGGGTCTTGAGGG
GTTTTTTGCTGAAAGCATGCGGAGGAAATTCTCCTTGAAGTTTCCCTGGTGTTCAAAGTAAAGGAGTTTG
CACCAGACGCACCTCTGTTCACTGGTCCGGCGTATTAAAACACGATACATTGTTATTAGTACATTTATTA
AGCGCTAGATTCTGTGCGTTGTTGATTTACAGACAATTGTTGTACGTATTTTAATAATTCATTAAATTTA
TAATCTTTAGGGTGGTATGTTAGAGCGAAAATCAAATGATTTTCAGCGTCTTTATATCTGAATTTAAATA
TTAAATCCTCAATAGATTTGTAAAATAGGTTTCGATTAGTTTCAAACAAGGGTTGTTTTTCCGAACCGAT
GGCTGGACTATCTAATGGATTTTCGCTCAACGCCACAAAACTTGCCAAATCTTGTAGCAGCAATCTAGCT
TTGTCGATATTCGTTTGTGTTTTGTTTTGTAATAAAGGTTCGACGTCGTTCAAAATATTATGCGCTTTTG
TATTTCTTTCATCACTGTCGTTAGTATACAATTGACTCGACGTAAACACGTTAAATAGAGCTTGGACATA
TTTAACATCGGGCGTGTTAGCTTTATTAGGCCGATTATCGTCGTCGTCCCAACCCTCGTCGTTAGAAGTT
GCTTCCGAAGACGATTTTGCCATAGCCACACGACGCCTATTAATTGTGTCGGCTAACACGTCCGCGATCA
AATTTGTAGTTGAGCTTTTTGGAATTGCGATCGCATAACTTCGTATAGCATACATTATACGAAGTTATAA
GCTCGGAACGCTGCGCTCGGTCGTTCGGCTGCGGCGAGCGGTATCAGCTCACTCAAAGGCGGTAATACGG
TTATCCACAGAATCAGGGGATAACGCAGGAAAGAACATGTGAGCAAAAGGCCAGCAAAAGGCCAGGAACC
GTAAAAAGGCCGCGTTGCTGGCGTTTTTCCATAGGCTCCGCCCCCTGACGAGCATCACAAAAATCGACGC
TCAAGTCAGAGGTGGCGAAACCCGACAGGACTATAAAGATACCAGGCGTTTCCCCCTGGAAGCTCCCTCG
TGCGCTCTCCTGTTCCGACCCTGCCGCTTACCGGATACCTGTCCGCCTTTCTCCCTTCGGGAAGCGTGGC
GCTTTCTCATAGCTCACGCTGTAGGTATCTCAGTTCGGTGTAGGTCGTTCGCTCCAAGCTGGGCTGTGTG
CACGAACCCCCCGTTCAGCCCGACCGCTGCGCCTTATCCGGTAACTATCGTCTTGAGTCCAACCCGGTAA
GACACGACTTATCGCCACTGGCAGCAGCCACTGGTAACAGGATTAGCAGAGCGAGGTATGTAGGCGGTGC
TACAGAGTTCTTGAAGTGGTGGCCTAACTACGGCTACACTAGAAGAACAGTATTTGGTATCTGCGCTCTG
CTGAAGCCAGTTACCTTCGGAAAAAGAGTTGGTAGCTCTTGATCCGGCAAACAAACCACCGCTGGTAGCG
GTGGTTTTTTTGTTTGCAAGCAGCAGATTACGCGCAGAAAAAAAGGATCTCAAGAAGATCCTTTGTTAGA
AAAACTCATCGAGCATCAAGTGAAACTGCAATTTATTCATATCAGGATTATCAATACCATATTTTTGAAA
AAGCCGTTTCTGTAATGAAGGAGAAAACTCACCGAGGCAGTTCCATAGGATGGCAAGATCCTGGTATCGG
TCTGCGATTCCGACTCGTCCAACATCAATACAACCTATTAATTTCCCCTCGTCAAAAATAAGGTTATCAA
GTGAGAAATCACCATGAGTGACGACTGAATCCGGTGAGAATGGCAAAAGCTTATGCATTTCTTTCCAGAC
TTGTTCAACAGGCCAGCCATTACGCTCGTCATCAAAATCACTCGCACCAACCAAACCGTTATTCATTCGT
GATTGCGCCTGAGCGAGACGAAATACGCGATCGCCGTTAAAAGGACAATTACAAACAGGAATCGAATGCA
ACCGGCGCAGGAACACTGCCAGCGCATCAACAATATTTTCACCTGAATCAGGATATTCTTCTAATACCTG
GAATGCTGTTTTCCCTGGGATCGCAGTGGTGAGTAACCATGCATCATCAGGAGTACGGATAAAATGCTTG
ATGGTCGGAAGAGGCATAAATTCCGTCAGCCAGTTTAGCCTGACCATCTCATCTGTAACATCATTGGCAA
CGCTACCTTTGCCATGTTTCAGAAACAACTCTGGCGCATCGGGCTTCCCATACAATCGATAGATTGTCGC
ACCTGATTGCCCGACATTATCGCGAGCCCATTTATACCCATATAAATCAGCATCCATGTTGGAATTTAAT
CGCGGCCTCGAGCAAGACGTTTCCCGTTGAATATGGCTCATACTCTTCCTTTTTCAATATTATTGAAGCA
TTTATCAGGGTTATTGTCTCATGTCCGCGCGTTTCCTGCATCTTTTAATCAAATCCCAAGATGTGTATAA
ACGCGCCGGTATGTATAGGAAGAGGTTTATACTAAACTGTTACATTGCAAACGTGGTTTCGTGTGCCAAG
TGTGAAAACCGATGTTTAATCAAGGCTCTGACGCATTTCTACAACCACGACTCCAAGTGTGTGGGTGAAG
TCATGCATCTTTTAATCAAATCCCAAGATGTGTATAAACCACCAAACTGCCAAAAAATGAAAACTGTCGA
CAAGCTCTGTCCGTTTGCTGGCAACTGCAAGGGTCTCAATCCTATTTGTAATTATTGAATAATAAAACAA
TTATAAATGTCAAATTTGTTTTTTATTAACGATACAAACCAAACGCAACAAGAACATTTGTAGTATTATC
TATAATTGAAAACGCGTAGTTATAATCGCTGAGGTAATATTTAAAATCATTTTCAAATGATTCACAGTTA
ATTTGCGACAATATAATTTTATTTTCACATAAACTAGACGCCTTGTCGTCTTCTTCTTCGTATTCCTTCT
CTTTTTCATTTTTCTCTTCATAAAAATTAACATAGTTATTATCGTATCCATATATGTATCTATCGTATAG
AGTAAATTTTTTGTTGTCATAAATATATATGTCTTTTTTAATGGGGTGTATAGTACCGCTGCGCATAGTT
TTTCTGTAATTTACAACAGTGCTATTTTCTGGTAGTTCTTCGGAGTGTGTTGCTTTAATTATTAAATTTA
TATAATCAATGAATTTGGGATCGTCGGTTTTATACAATATGTTGCCGGCATAGTACGCAGCTTCTTCTAG
TTCAATTACACCATTTTTTAGCAGCACCGGATTAACATAACTTTCCAAAATGTTGTACGAACCGTTAAAC
AAAAACAGTTCACCTCCCTTTTCTATACTATTGTCTGCGAGCAGTTGTTTGTTGTTAAAAATAACAGCCA
TTGTAATGAGACGCACAAACTAATATCACAAACTGGAAATGTCTATCAATATATAGTTGCTGATGGCCGG
CCTATTAATAGTAATCAATTACGGGGTCATTAGTTCATAGCCCATATATGGAGTTCCGCGTTACATAACT
TACGGTAAATGGCCCGCCTGGCTGACCGCCCAACGACCCCCGCCCATTGACGTCAATAATGACGTATGTT
CCCATAGTAACGCCAATAGGGACTTTCCATTGACGTCAATGGGTGGAGTATTTACGGTAAACTGCCCACT
TGGCAGTACATCAAGTGTATCATATGCCAAGTCCGCCCCCTATTGACGTCAATGACGGTAAATGGCCCGC
CTGGCATTATGCCCAGTACATGACCTTACGGGACTTTCCTACTTGGCAGTACATCTACGTATTAGTCATC
GCTATTACCATGCTGATGCGGTTTTGGCAGTACACCAATGGGCGTGGATAGCGGTTTGACTCACGGGGAT
TTCCAAGTCTCCACCCCATTGACGTCAATGGGAGTTTGTTTTGGCACCAAAATCAACGGGACTTTCCAAA
ATGTCGTAATAACCCCGCCCCGTTGACGCAAATGGGCGGTAGGCGTGTACGGTGGGAGGTCTATATAAGC
AGACGTCGTTTAGTGAACCGTCAGATCACTAGATGCTTTATTGCGGTAGTTTATCACAGTTAAATTGCTA
ACGCCAGTCTCGAACTTAACGTGCAGAAGTTGGTCGTGAGGCACTGGGCAGGTAAGTATCGGGCCCTTTG
TGCGGGGGGAGCGGCTCGGGGCTGTCCGCGGGGGGACGGCTGCCTTCGGGGG
